Addgene plasmid #78802: pcDNA3-FLAG-FADD
Purpose: To overexpress FADD in Mammalian Cells
Depositing lab: Jaewhan Song. Depositing organization: Yonsei University. Publication: Ubiquitination and degradation of the FADD adaptor protein regulate death receptor-mediated apoptosis and necroptosis. Lee EW, Kim JH, Ahn YH, Seo J, Ko A, Jeong M, Kim SJ, Ro JY, Park KM, Lee HW, Park EJ, Chun KH, Song J. Nat Commun. 2012;3:978. doi: 10.1038/ncomms1981. PubMed 22864571.
Backbone
  Vector backbone: pcDNA3-FLAG
  Vector type: Mammalian Expression
Growth in bacteria
  Bacterial resistance: Ampicillin, 100 μg/mL
  Growth temperature: 37°C
  Growth strain: DH5alpha
  Copy number: High Copy
Gene/Insert
  Gene/Insert name: FADD
  Species: H. sapiens (human)
  Entrez Gene: FADD (a.k.a. GIG3, IMD90, MORT1)
  Promoter: CMV
  Tag / fusion protein: FLAG (N terminal on backbone)
  Cloning method: Restriction Enzyme; 5′ cloning site unknown (unknown if destroyed); 3′ cloning site unknown (unknown if destroyed)
  Sequencing primers: 5′ CMV-F; 3′ BGHrev
Terms and licenses: Academic/Nonprofit Terms; Industry Terms: Not Available to Industry
How to cite: pcDNA3-FLAG-FADD was a gift from Jaewhan Song (Addgene plasmid # 78802 ; http://n2t.net/addgene:78802 ; RRID:Addgene_78802)
