[The description below was written by a language model from this plasmid's Addgene catalogue record and pLannotate feature annotations shown in this document.]
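Description:
pcDNA3-FLAG-FADD is a mammalian expression plasmid of about 6 kb, built on a pcDNA3-FLAG backbone to overexpress human FADD (also known as MORT1), the death-domain adaptor protein that links death receptors to downstream cell-death signalling. It is maintained in E. coli as a high-copy plasmid through a ColE1/pUC-type origin and is selected with ampicillin via the β-lactamase gene and its own promoter. An f1 origin is also present, which in principle allows single-stranded DNA production.

The FADD coding sequence sits downstream of the human cytomegalovirus immediate-early enhancer and promoter and is followed by the bovine growth hormone polyadenylation signal, giving strong constitutive transcription in transfected mammalian cells. A FLAG epitope supplied by the backbone lies just upstream of the insert, producing an N-terminally tagged protein suitable for detection or immunoprecipitation with anti-FLAG antibodies. The annotation software scores this short stretch as a fragment of 3xFLAG, which is consistent with a single FLAG unit rather than the triple tag. T7 and SP6 phage promoters flank the cloning region, as is usual for pcDNA3. The restriction sites used for cloning are not recorded.

A separate cassette, with the SV40 early promoter driving the neomycin phosphotransferase gene and ending in an SV40 poly(A) signal, permits G418 selection of stable mammalian transfectants. Small annotated fragments (an HIV-1 LTR piece, ble, lacI, lac promoter/operator and bom) appear to be backbone remnants or short sequence matches rather than functional parts. The associated work concerns ubiquitination and degradation of FADD in death receptor-mediated apoptosis and necroptosis, so the construct fits studies of FADD expression, modification and interactions.
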