Features (pLannotate 1.2.2; 22 found; start..end, strand, type, name):
     28..80      -  misc_feature   bom (fragment): basis of mobility region from pBR322
    235..614     +  enhancer       CMV enhancer: human cytomegalovirus immediate early enhancer
    615..818     +  promoter       CMV promoter: human cytomegalovirus (CMV) immediate early promoter
    814..847     +  LTR            5' LTR (truncated) (fragment): truncated 5' long terminal repeat (LTR) from HIV-1
    863..881     +  promoter       T7 promoter: promoter for bacteriophage T7 RNA polymerase
    907..931     +  CDS            3xFLAG (fragment): three tandem FLAG® epitope tags
    952..1575    +  CDS            FADD: FADD_HUMAN - Also known as MORT1 From Homo sapiens (Human).
   1606..1624    -  promoter       SP6 promoter: promoter for bacteriophage SP6 RNA polymerase
   1650..1874    +  polyA_signal   bGH poly(A) signal: bovine growth hormone polyadenylation signal
   1878..1899    +  promoter       SV40 promoter (fragment): SV40 enhancer and early promoter
   1920..2348    +  rep_origin     f1 ori (sequence partly withheld): f1 bacteriophage origin of replication; arrow indicates direction of (+) strand synthesis
   2362..2691    +  promoter       SV40 promoter: SV40 enhancer and early promoter
   2758..3549    +  CDS            neo: KKA2_KLEPN - Also known as kan, nptII. Experimental evidence at protein level: Swiss-Prot protein existence level 1. Resistance to kanamycin, neomycin, paromomycin, ribostamycin, butirosin and gentamicin B. From Klebsiella pneumoniae.
   3573..3731    +  CDS            ble (fragment): BLE_KLEPN - Experimental evidence at protein level: Swiss-Prot protein existence level 1. Binding protein with a strong affinity to the bleomycin family of antibiotics. Binds to CL990; an antimitotic-antibiotic compound. From Klebsiella pneumoniae.
   3726..3847    +  polyA_signal   SV40 poly(A) signal: SV40 polyadenylation signal
   3920..3936    -  protein_bind   lac operator: The lac repressor binds to the lac operator to inhibit transcription in E. coli. This inhibition can be relieved by adding lactose or isopropyl-β-D-thiogalactopyranoside (IPTG). lac repressor encoded by lacI
   3944..3974    -  promoter       lac promoter: promoter for the E. coli lac operon
   3989..4010    -  protein_bind   CAP binding site: CAP binding activates transcription in the presence of cAMP. E. coli catabolite activator protein
   4023..4115    -  CDS            lacI (fragment): lac repressor; lacI; The lac repressor binds to the lac operator to inhibit transcription in E. coli. This inhibition can be relieved by adding lactose or isopropyl-β-D-thiogalactopyranoside (IPTG).
   4298..4883    -  rep_origin     ori: high-copy-number ColE1/pMB1/pBR322/pUC origin of replication
   5054..5914    -  CDS            AmpR: β-lactamase; bla; confers resistance to ampicillin, carbenicillin, and related antibiotics
   5915..6019    -  promoter       AmpR promoter: bla
>Addgene plasmid #78802 | pcDNA3-FLAG-FADD | addgene full sequence | sequence record 149119 | Addgene assembled sequence
GACGGATCGGGAGATCTCCCGATCCCCTATGGTGCACTCTCAGTACAATCTGCTCTGATGCCGCATAGTT
AAGCCAGTATCTGCTCCCTGCTTGTGTGTTGGAGGTCGCTGAGTAGTGCGCGAGCAAAATTTAAGCTACA
ACAAGGCAAGGCTTGACCGACAATTGCATGAAGAATCTGCTTAGGGTTAGGCGTTTTGCGCTGCTTCGCG
ATGTACGGGCCAGATATACGCGTTGACATTGATTATTGACTAGTTATTAATAGTAATCAATTACGGGGTC
ATTAGTTCATAGCCCATATATGGAGTTCCGCGTTACATAACTTACGGTAAATGGCCCGCCTGGCTGACCG
CCCAACGACCCCCGCCCATTGACGTCAATAATGACGTATGTTCCCATAGTAACGCCAATAGGGACTTTCC
ATTGACGTCAATGGGTGGAGTATTTACGGTAAACTGCCCACTTGGCAGTACATCAAGTGTATCATATGCC
AAGTACGCCCCCTATTGACGTCAATGACGGTAAATGGCCCGCCTGGCATTATGCCCAGTACATGACCTTA
TGGGACTTTCCTACTTGGCAGTACATCTACGTATTAGTCATCGCTATTACCATGGTGATGCGGTTTTGGC
AGTACATCAATGGGCGTGGATAGCGGTTTGACTCACGGGGATTTCCAAGTCTCCACCCCATTGACGTCAA
TGGGAGTTTGTTTTGGCACCAAAATCAACGGGACTTTCCAAAATGTCGTAACAACTCCGCCCCATTGACG
CAAATGGGCGGTAGGCGTGTACGGTGGGAGGTCTATATAAGCAGAGCTCTCTGGCTAACTAGAGAACCCA
CTGCTTACTGGCTTATCGAAATTAATACGACTCACTATAGGGAGACCCAAGCTTGCCGCCACCATGGATT
ACAAGGATGACGACGATAAGAGCGCGGGCGGATCCGAATTCATGGACCCGTTCCTGGTGCTGCTGCACTC
GGTGTCGTCCAGCCTGTCGAGCAGCGAGCTGACCGAGCTCAAGTTCCTATGCCTCGGGCGCGTGGGCAAG
CGCAAGCTGGAGCGCGTGCAGAGCGGCCTAGACCTCTTCTCCATGCTACTGGAGCAGAACGACCTGGAGC
CCGGGCACACCGAGCTCCTGCGCGAGCTGCTCGCCTCCCTGCGGCGCCACGACCTGCTGCGGCGCGTCGA
CGACTTCGAGGCGGGGGCGGCGGCCGGGGCCGCGCCTGGGGAAGAAGACCTGTGTGCAGCATTTAACGTC
ATATGTGATAATGTGGGGAAAGATTGGAGAAGGCTGGCTCGTCAGCTCAAAGTCTCAGACACCAAGATCG
ACAGCATCGAGGACAGATACCCCCGCAACCTGACAGAGCGTGTGCGGGAGTCACTGAGAATCTGGAAGAA
CACAGAGAAGGAGAACGCAACAGTGGCCCACCTGGTGGGGGCTCTCAGGTCCTGCCAGATGAACCTGGTG
GCTGACCTGGTACAAGAGGTTCAGCAGGCCCGTGACCTCCAGAACAGGAGTGGGGCCATGTCCCCGATGT
CATGGAACTCAGACGCATCTACCTCCGAAGCGTCCTGACTCGAGCATGCATCTAGAGGGCCCTATTCTAT
AGTGTCACCTAAATGCTAGAGCTCGCTGATCAGCCTCGACTGTGCCTTCTAGTTGCCAGCCATCTGTTGT
TTGCCCCTCCCCCGTGCCTTCCTTGACCCTGGAAGGTGCCACTCCCACTGTCCTTTCCTAATAAAATGAG
GAAATTGCATCGCATTGTCTGAGTAGGTGTCATTCTATTCTGGGGGGTGGGGTGGGGCAGGACAGCAAGG
GGGAGGATTGGGAAGACAATAGCAGGCATGCTGGGGATGCGGTGGGCTCTATGGCTTCTGAGGCGGAAAG
AACCAGCTGGGGCTCTAGGGGGTATCCCC
[124 nt withheld, positions 1920-2043]
C
[91 nt withheld, positions 2045-2135]
A
[49 nt withheld, positions 2137-2185]
CCTTTGACGTTGGAGTCCACGTTCTTT
[37 nt withheld, positions 2213-2249]
ACCCTATCTCGGTCTATTCTTTTGATTTATAAGGGATTTTGCCGATTTCGGCCTATTGGTTAAAAAATGA
GCTGATTTAACAAAAATTTAACGCGAATTAATTCTGTGGAATGTGTGTCAGTTAGGGTGTGGAAAGTCCC
CAGGCTCCCCAGCAGGCAGAAGTATGCAAAGCATGCATCTCAATTAGTCAGCAACCAGGTGTGGAAAGTC
CCCAGGCTCCCCAGCAGGCAGAAGTATGCAAAGCATGCATCTCAATTAGTCAGCAACCATAGTCCCGCCC
CTAACTCCGCCCATCCCGCCCCTAACTCCGCCCAGTTCCGCCCATTCTCCGCCCCATGGCTGACTAATTT
TTTTTATTTATGCAGAGGCCGAGGCCGCCTCTGCCTCTGAGCTATTCCAGAAGTAGTGAGGAGGCTTTTT
TGGAGGCCTAGGCTTTTGCAAAAAGCTCCCGGGAGCTTGTATATCCATTTTCGGATCTGATCAAGAGACA
GGATGAGGATCGTTTCGCATGATTGAACAAGATGGATTGCACGCAGGTTCTCCGGCCGCTTGGGTGGAGA
GGCTATTCGGCTATGACTGGGCACAACAGACAATCGGCTGCTCTGATGCCGCCGTGTTCCGGCTGTCAGC
GCAGGGGCGCCCGGTTCTTTTTGTCAAGACCGACCTGTCCGGTGCCCTGAATGAACTGCAGGACGAGGCA
GCGCGGCTATCGTGGCTGGCCACGACGGGCGTTCCTTGCGCAGCTGTGCTCGACGTTGTCACTGAAGCGG
GAAGGGACTGGCTGCTATTGGGCGAAGTGCCGGGGCAGGATCTCCTGTCATCTCACCTTGCTCCTGCCGA
GAAAGTATCCATCATGGCTGATGCAATGCGGCGGCTGCATACGCTTGATCCGGCTACCTGCCCATTCGAC
CACCAAGCGAAACATCGCATCGAGCGAGCACGTACTCGGATGGAAGCCGGTCTTGTCGATCAGGATGATC
TGGACGAAGAGCATCAGGGGCTCGCGCCAGCCGAACTGTTCGCCAGGCTCAAGGCGCGCATGCCCGACGG
CGAGGATCTCGTCGTGACCCATGGCGATGCCTGCTTGCCGAATATCATGGTGGAAAATGGCCGCTTTTCT
GGATTCATCGACTGTGGCCGGCTGGGTGTGGCGGACCGCTATCAGGACATAGCGTTGGCTACCCGTGATA
TTGCTGAAGAGCTTGGCGGCGAATGGGCTGACCGCTTCCTCGTGCTTTACGGTATCGCCGCTCCCGATTC
GCAGCGCATCGCCTTCTATCGCCTTCTTGACGAGTTCTTCTGAGCGGGACTCTGGGGTTCGAAATGACCG
ACCAAGCGACGCCCAACCTGCCATCACGAGATTTCGATTCCACCGCCGCCTTCTATGAAAGGTTGGGCTT
CGGAATCGTTTTCCGGGACGCCGGCTGGATGATCCTCCAGCGCGGGGATCTCATGCTGGAGTTCTTCGCC
CACCCCAACTTGTTTATTGCAGCTTATAATGGTTACAAATAAAGCAATAGCATCACAAATTTCACAAATA
AAGCATTTTTTTCACTGCATTCTAGTTGTGGTTTGTCCAAACTCATCAATGTATCTTATCATGTCTGTAT
ACCGTCGACCTCTAGCTAGAGCTTGGCGTAATCATGGTCATAGCTGTTTCCTGTGTGAAATTGTTATCCG
CTCACAATTCCACACAACATACGAGCCGGAAGCATAAAGTGTAAAGCCTGGGGTGCCTAATGAGTGAGCT
AACTCACATTAATTGCGTTGCGCTCACTGCCCGCTTTCCAGTCGGGAAACCTGTCGTGCCAGCTGCATTA
ATGAATCGGCCAACGCGCGGGGAGAGGCGGTTTGCGTATTGGGCGCTCTTCCGCTTCCTCGCTCACTGAC
TCGCTGCGCTCGGTCGTTCGGCTGCGGCGAGCGGTATCAGCTCACTCAAAGGCGGTAATACGGTTATCCA
CAGAATCAGGGGATAACGCAGGAAAGAACATGTGAGCAAAAGGCCAGCAAAAGGCCAGGAACCGTAAAAA
GGCCGCGTTGCTGGCGTTTTTCCATAGGCTCCGCCCCCCTGACGAGCATCACAAAAATCGACGCTCAAGT
CAGAGGTGGCGAAACCCGACAGGACTATAAAGATACCAGGCGTTTCCCCCTGGAAGCTCCCTCGTGCGCT
CTCCTGTTCCGACCCTGCCGCTTACCGGATACCTGTCCGCCTTTCTCCCTTCGGGAAGCGTGGCGCTTTC
TCATAGCTCACGCTGTAGGTATCTCAGTTCGGTGTAGGTCGTTCGCTCCAAGCTGGGCTGTGTGCACGAA
CCCCCCGTTCAGCCCGACCGCTGCGCCTTATCCGGTAACTATCGTCTTGAGTCCAACCCGGTAAGACACG
ACTTATCGCCACTGGCAGCAGCCACTGGTAACAGGATTAGCAGAGCGAGGTATGTAGGCGGTGCTACAGA
GTTCTTGAAGTGGTGGCCTAACTACGGCTACACTAGAAGAACAGTATTTGGTATCTGCGCTCTGCTGAAG
CCAGTTACCTTCGGAAAAAGAGTTGGTAGCTCTTGATCCGGCAAACAAACCACCGCTGGTAGCGGTTTTT
TTGTTTGCAAGCAGCAGATTACGCGCAGAAAAAAAGGATCTCAAGAAGATCCTTTGATCTTTTCTACGGG
GTCTGACGCTCAGTGGAACGAAAACTCACGTTAAGGGATTTTGGTCATGAGATTATCAAAAAGGATCTTC
ACCTAGATCCTTTTAAATTAAAAATGAAGTTTTAAATCAATCTAAAGTATATATGAGTAAACTTGGTCTG
ACAGTTACCAATGCTTAATCAGTGAGGCACCTATCTCAGCGATCTGTCTATTTCGTTCATCCATAGTTGC
CTGACTCCCCGTCGTGTAGATAACTACGATACGGGAGGGCTTACCATCTGGCCCCAGTGCTGCAATGATA
CCGCGAGACCCACGCTCACCGGCTCCAGATTTATCAGCAATAAACCAGCCAGCCGGAAGGGCCGAGCGCA
GAAGTGGTCCTGCAACTTTATCCGCCTCCATCCAGTCTATTAATTGTTGCCGGGAAGCTAGAGTAAGTAG
TTCGCCAGTTAATAGTTTGCGCAACGTTGTTGCCATTGCTACAGGCATCGTGGTGTCACGCTCGTCGTTT
GGTATGGCTTCATTCAGCTCCGGTTCCCAACGATCAAGGCGAGTTACATGATCCCCCATGTTGTGCAAAA
AAGCGGTTAGCTCCTTCGGTCCTCCGATCGTTGTCAGAAGTAAGTTGGCCGCAGTGTTATCACTCATGGT
TATGGCAGCACTGCATAATTCTCTTACTGTCATGCCATCCGTAAGATGCTTTTCTGTGACTGGTGAGTAC
TCAACCAAGTCATTCTGAGAATAGTGTATGCGGCGACCGAGTTGCTCTTGCCCGGCGTCAATACGGGATA
ATACCGCGCCACATAGCAGAACTTTAAAAGTGCTCATCATTGGAAAACGTTCTTCGGGGCGAAAACTCTC
AAGGATCTTACCGCTGTTGAGATCCAGTTCGATGTAACCCACTCGTGCACCCAACTGATCTTCAGCATCT
TTTACTTTCACCAGCGTTTCTGGGTGAGCAAAAACAGGAAGGCAAAATGCCGCAAAAAAGGGAATAAGGG
CGACACGGAAATGTTGAATACTCATACTCTTCCTTTTTCAATATTATTGAAGCATTTATCAGGGTTATTG
TCTCATGAGCGGATACATATTTGAATGTATTTAGAAAAATAAACAAATAGGGGTTCCGCGCACATTTCCC
CGAAAAGTGCCACCTGACGTC
