>Addgene plasmid #78802 | pcDNA3-FLAG-FADD | addgene partial sequence | sequence record 149117 | CMV-F 5'-CGCAAATGGGCGGTAGGCGTG-3'
ACTAGAGAACCCACTGCTTACTGGCTTATCGAAATTAATACGACTCACTATAGGGAGACCCAAGCTTGCC
GCCACCATGGATTACAAGGATGACGACGATAAGAGCGCGGGCGGATCCGAATTCATGGACCCGTTCCTGG
TGCTGCTGCACTCGGTGTCGTCCAGCCTGTCGAGCAGCGAGCTGACCGAGCTCAAGTTCCTATGCCTCGG
GCGCGTGGGCAAGCGCAAGCTGGAGCGCGTGCAGAGCGGCCTAGACCTCTTCTCCATGCTACTGGAGCAG
AACGACCTGGAGCCCGGGCACACCGAGCTCCTGCGCGAGCTGCTCGCCTCCCTGCGGCGCCACGACCTGC
TGCGGCGCGTCGACGACTTCGAGGCGGGGGCGGCGGCCGGGGCCGCGCCTGGGGAAGAAGACCTGTGTGC
AGCATTTAACGTCATATGTGATAATGTGGGGAAAGATTGGAGAAGGCTGGCTCGTCAGCTCAAAGTCTCA
GACACCAAGATCGACAGCATCGAGGACAGATACCCCCGCAACCTGACAGAGCGTGTGCGGGAGTCACTGA
GAATCTGGAAGAACACAGAGAAGGAGAACGCAACAGTGGCCCACCTGGTGGGGGCTCTCAGGTCCTGCCA
GATGAACCTGGTGGCTGACCTGGTACAAGAGGTTCAGCAGGCCCGTGACCTCCAGAACAGGAGTGGGGCC
ATGTCCCCGATGTCATGGAACTCAGACGCATCTACCTCCGAAGCGTCCTGACTCGAGCATGCATCTAGAG
GGCCCTATTCTATAGTGTCACCTAAATGCTAGAGCTCGCTGATCAGCCTCGACTGTGCCTTCTAGTTGCC
AGCCATCTGTTGTTTGCCCCTCCCCCGTGCCTTCCTTGACCCTGGA
