>Addgene plasmid #78802 | pcDNA3-FLAG-FADD | addgene partial sequence | sequence record 149118 | BGH-rev 5'-TAGAAGGCACAGTCGAGG-3'
CTATAGAATAGGGCCCTCTAGATGCATGCTCGAGTCAGGACGCTTCGGAGGTAGATGCGTCTGAGTTCCA
TGACATCGGGGACATGGCCCCACTCCTGTTCTGGAGGTCACGGGCCTGCTGAACCTCTTGTACCAGGTCA
GCCACCAGGTTCATCTGGCAGGACCTGAGAGCCCCCACCAGGTGGGCCACTGTTGCGTTCTCCTTCTCTG
TGTTCTTCCAGATTCTCAGTGACTCCCGCACACGCTCTGTCAGGTTGCGGGGGTATCTGTCCTCGATGCT
GTCGATCTTGGTGTCTGAGACTTTGAGCTGACGAGCCAGCCTTCTCCAATCTTTCCCCACATTATCACAT
ATGACGTTAAATGCTGCACACAGGTCTTCTTCCCCAGGCGCGGCCCCGGCCGCCGCCCCCGCCTCGAAGT
CGTCGACGCGCCGCAGCAGGTCGTGGCGCCGCAGGGAGGCGAGCAGCTCGCGCAGGAGCTCGGTGTGCCC
GGGCTCCAGGTCGTTCTGCTCCAGTAGCATGGAGAAGAGGTCTAGGCCGCTCTGCACGCGCTCCAGCTTG
CGCTTGCCCACGCGCCCGAGGCATAGGAACTTGAGCTCGGTCAGCTCGCTGCTCGACAGGCTGGACGACA
CCGAGTGCAGCAGCACCAGGAACGGGTCCATGAATTCGGATCCGCCCGCGCTCTTATCGTCGTCATCCTT
GTAATCCATGGTGGCGGCAAGCTTGGGTCTCCCTATAGTGAGTCGTATTAATTTCGATAAGCCAGTAAGC
AGTGGGTTCTCTAGT
